Addgene plasmid #112684: pOTTC1440 - pAAV CMV-IE Nuc-iRFP-2A-Flpo
Purpose: An AAV vector that expresses a nuclear-localized iRFP713 reporter and optimized Flp recombinase
Depositing lab: Brandon Harvey. Depositing organization: National Institute on Drug Abuse (NIDA). Publication: Neuron-Specific Genome Modification in the Adult Rat Brain Using CRISPR-Cas9 Transgenic Rats. Back S, Necarsulmer J, Whitaker LR, Coke LM, Koivula P, Heathward EJ, Fortuno LV, Zhang Y, Yeh CG, Baldwin HA, Spencer MD, Mejias-Aponte CA, Pickel J, Hoffman AF, Spivak CE, Lupica CR, Underhill SM, Amara SG, Domanskyi A, Anttila JE, Airavaara M, Hope BT, Hamra FK, Richie CT, Harvey BK. Neuron. 2019 Feb 8. pii: S0896-6273(19)30062-5. doi: 10.1016/j.neuron.2019.01.035. PubMed 30792150.
Backbone
  Vector backbone: pOTTC1031
  Backbone manufacturer: NIDA OTTC
  Backbone size w/o insert (bp): 4500
  Total vector size (bp): 6857
  Vector type: AAV
Growth in bacteria
  Bacterial resistance: Ampicillin, 100 μg/mL
  Growth temperature: 30°C
  Growth strain: NEB Stable
  Copy number: Low Copy
Gene/Insert
  Gene/Insert name: iRFP713
  Species: Rhodopseudomonas palustris
  GenBank ID: JN247409
  Promoter: CMV-IE
  Tag / fusion protein: Nuclear localization signal (N terminal on insert); 2A-Flpo (C terminal on insert)
  Cloning method: Ligation Independent Cloning
  Sequencing primers: 5′ CMVf; 3′ WPRE_R1
Resource information
  A portion of this plasmid was derived from a plasmid made by: iRFP was obtained from Addgene 31857 FLpo was obtained from Addgene 13793
Terms and licenses: Academic/Nonprofit Terms; Industry Terms: Not Available to Industry
How to cite: pOTTC1440 - pAAV CMV-IE Nuc-iRFP-2A-Flpo was a gift from Brandon Harvey (Addgene plasmid # 112684 ; http://n2t.net/addgene:112684 ; RRID:Addgene_112684)
