[The description below was written by a language model from this plasmid's Addgene catalogue record and pLannotate feature annotations shown in this document.]
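Description:
pOTTC1440 - pAAV CMV-IE Nuc-iRFP-2A-Flpo is an adeno-associated virus transfer plasmid built on the pOTTC1031 backbone, designed to be packaged into recombinant AAV for delivery to mammalian cells. The expression cassette sits between AAV2 inverted terminal repeats, which provide the cis signals for genome replication and encapsidation. The right ITR is annotated in full, while the left one appears only as two short fragments in the sequenced record. In bacteria the plasmid is maintained through a ColE1/pMB1-type origin and selected with ampicillin via the bla gene. An f1 origin and remnants of pBR322 bom and rop sequences are also present. The catalogue lists it as low copy.

The payload is a single open reading frame driven by the human cytomegalovirus immediate-early enhancer and promoter. It encodes iRFP713, a near-infrared fluorescent protein derived from a Rhodopseudomonas palustris bacteriophytochrome that needs biliverdin as cofactor, joined to an SV40 nuclear localization signal. The catalogue places the NLS at the N terminus, whereas the feature table annotates one just downstream of the iRFP713 coding region. A T2A peptide follows, causing ribosomal skipping so that the downstream FLPo, a mouse codon-optimized, nuclear-targeted, thermostable Flp recombinase, is released as a separate protein. A WPRE enhances transcript stability and expression, and a human growth hormone polyadenylation signal terminates the message.

Transduced cells therefore acquire a nuclear near-infrared label alongside Flp activity, allowing recombination at FRT sites to be tracked by fluorescence. The catalogue gives a total size of 6857 bp, while the sequenced record is 7,089 nt.
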