Features (pLannotate 1.2.2; 19 found; start..end, strand, type, name):
     12..39      +  repeat_region  AAV2 ITR (fragment): inverted terminal repeat of adeno-associated virus serotype 2 inverted
     68..95      +  repeat_region  AAV2 ITR (fragment): inverted terminal repeat of adeno-associated virus serotype 2 inverted
    205..508     +  enhancer       CMV enhancer: human cytomegalovirus immediate early enhancer
    509..712     +  promoter       CMV promoter: human cytomegalovirus (CMV) immediate early promoter
    753..1700    +  CDS            iRFP713: iRFP713 is a basic (constitutively fluorescent) near ir fluorescent protein published in 2011, derived from Rhodopseudomonas palustris. It has low acid sensitivity. It requires the cofactor biliverdin for fluorescence.
   1782..1802    +  CDS            SV40 NLS: nuclear localization signal of SV40 (simian virus 40) large T antigen
   1833..1882    +  CDS            T2A (fragment): 2A peptide from Thosea asigna virus capsid protein Eukaryotic ribosomes fail to insert a peptide bond between the Gly and Pro residues, yielding separate polypeptides.
   1893..3191    +  CDS            FLPo: nuclear-targeted site-specific recombinase FLPo is a mouse codon-optimized fusion between the SV40 nuclear localization signal and a thermostable version of the Saccharomyces cerevisiae site-specific recombinase FLP. Recombination occurs at FRT sequences.
   3192..3216    +  misc_feature   MCS (fragment): pBluescript multiple cloning site
   3216..3804    +  misc_feature   WPRE: woodchuck hepatitis virus posttranscriptional regulatory element
   3836..4312    +  polyA_signal   hGH poly(A) signal: human growth hormone polyadenylation signal
   4352..4492    +  repeat_region  AAV2 ITR: inverted terminal repeat of adeno-associated virus serotype 2 inverted
   4497..4548    -  misc_feature   bom (fragment): basis of mobility region from pBR322
   4567..5022    +  rep_origin     f1 ori (sequence partly withheld): f1 bacteriophage origin of replication; arrow indicates direction of (+) strand synthesis
   5023..5072    -  misc_feature   bom (fragment): basis of mobility region from pBR322
   5174..5209    -  CDS            rop (fragment): Rop protein, which maintains plasmids at low copy number; rop
   5304..5408    +  promoter       AmpR promoter: bla
   5409..6269    +  CDS            AmpR: β-lactamase; bla; confers resistance to ampicillin, carbenicillin, and related antibiotics
   6440..7028    +  rep_origin     ori: high-copy-number ColE1/pMB1/pBR322/pUC origin of replication
>Addgene plasmid #112684 | pOTTC1440 - pAAV CMV-IE Nuc-iRFP-2A-Flpo | addgene full sequence | sequence record 237593 | Addgene NGS Result
CCTGCAGGCAGCTGCGCGCTCGCTCGCTCACTGAGGCCGCCCGGGCGTCGGGCGACCTTTGGTCGCCCGG
CCTCAGTGAGCGAGCGAGCGCGCAGAGAGGGAGTGGCCAACTCCATCACTAGGGGTTCCTGCGGCCGCAC
GCGTTAGTTATTAATAGTAATCAATTACGGGGTCATTAGTTCATAGCCCATATATGGAGTTCCGCGTTAC
ATAACTTACGGTAAATGGCCCGCCTGGCTGACCGCCCAACGACCCCCGCCCATTGACGTCAATAATGACG
TATGTTCCCATAGTAACGCCAATAGGGACTTTCCATTGACGTCAATGGGTGGAGTATTTACGGTAAACTG
CCCACTTGGCAGTACATCAAGTGTATCATATGCCAAGTACGCCCCCTATTGACGTCAATGACGGTAAATG
GCCCGCCTGGCATTATGCCCAGTACATGACCTTATGGGACTTTCCTACTTGGCAGTACATCTACGTATTA
GTCATCGCTATTACCATGGTGATGCGGTTTTGGCAGTACATCAATGGGCGTGGATAGCGGTTTGACTCAC
GGGGATTTCCAAGTCTCCACCCCATTGACGTCAATGGGAGTTTGTTTTGGCACCAAAATCAACGGGACTT
TCCAAAATGTCGTAACAACTCCGCCCCATTGACGCAAATGGGCGGTAGGCGTGTACGGTGGGAGGTCTAT
ATAAGCAGAGCTGGTTTAGTGAACCGTCAGATCCGGTACCGGATCCGCCACCATGGCTGAAGGATCCGTC
GCCAGGCAGCCTGACCTCTTGACCTGCGACGATGAGCCGATCCATATCCCCGGTGCCATCCAACCGCATG
GACTGCTGCTCGCCCTCGCCGCCGACATGACGATCGTTGCCGGCAGCGACAACCTTCCCGAACTCACCGG
ACTGGCGATCGGCGCCCTGATCGGCCGCTCTGCGGCCGATGTCTTCGACTCGGAGACGCACAACCGTCTG
ACGATCGCCTTGGCCGAGCCCGGGGCGGCCGTCGGAGCACCGATCACTGTCGGCTTCACGATGCGAAAGG
ACGCAGGCTTCATCGGCTCCTGGCATCGCCATGATCAGCTCATCTTCCTCGAGCTCGAGCCTCCCCAGCG
GGACGTCGCCGAGCCGCAGGCGTTCTTCCGCCGCACCAACAGCGCCATCCGCCGCCTGCAGGCCGCCGAA
ACCTTGGAAAGCGCCTGCGCCGCCGCGGCGCAAGAGGTGCGGAAGATTACCGGCTTCGATCGGGTGATGA
TCTATCGCTTCGCCTCCGACTTCAGCGGCGAAGTGATCGCAGAGGATCGGTGCGCCGAGGTCGAGTCAAA
ACTAGGCCTGCACTATCCTGCCTCAACCGTGCCGGCGCAGGCCCGTCGGCTCTATACCATCAACCCGGTA
CGGATCATTCCCGATATCAATTATCGGCCGGTGCCGGTCACCCCAGACCTCAATCCGGTCACCGGGCGGC
CGATTGATCTTAGCTTCGCCATCCTGCGCAGCGTCTCGCCCGTCCATCTGGAATTCATGCGCAACATAGG
CATGCACGGCACGATGTCGATCTCGATTTTGCGCGGCGAGCGACTGTGGGGATTGATCGTTTGCCATCAC
CGAACGCCGTACTACGTCGATCTCGATGGCCGCCAAGCCTGCGAGCTAGTCGCCCAGGTTCTGGCCTGGC
AGATCGGCGTGATGGAAGAGTTGTACAAGTCCGGCCTGCGCAGCCGCGCCGACCCAAAAAAGAAGCGCAA
GGTAGACCCCAAGAAGAAGCGCAAGGTAGATCCAAAAAAGAAGAGAAAGGTACTGTACAAGATGCATTCT
AGAGGCTCCGGAGAGGGCAGGGGAAGTCTTCTAACATGCGGGGACGTGGAGGAAAATCCCGGGCCCATCG
ATATGGCTCCTAAGAAGAAGAGGAAGGTGATGAGCCAGTTCGACATCCTGTGCAAGACCCCCCCCAAGGT
GCTGGTGCGGCAGTTCGTGGAGAGATTCGAGAGGCCCAGCGGCGAGAAGATCGCCAGCTGTGCCGCCGAG
CTGACCTACCTGTGCTGGATGATCACCCACAACGGCACCGCCATCAAGAGGGCCACCTTCATGAGCTACA
ACACCATCATCAGCAACAGCCTGAGCTTCGACATCGTGAACAAGAGCCTGCAGTTCAAGTACAAGACCCA
GAAGGCCACCATCCTGGAGGCCAGCCTGAAGAAGCTGATCCCCGCCTGGGAGTTCACCATCATCCCTTAC
AACGGCCAGAAGCACCAGAGCGACATCACCGACATCGTGTCCAGCCTGCAGCTGCAGTTCGAGAGCAGCG
AGGAGGCCGACAAGGGCAACAGCCACAGCAAGAAGATGCTGAAGGCCCTGCTGTCCGAGGGCGAGAGCAT
CTGGGAGATCACCGAGAAGATCCTGAACAGCTTCGAGTACACCAGCAGGTTCACCAAGACCAAGACCCTG
TACCAGTTCCTGTTCCTGGCCACATTCATCAACTGCGGCAGGTTCAGCGACATCAAGAACGTGGACCCCA
AGAGCTTCAAGCTGGTGCAGAACAAGTACCTGGGCGTGATCATTCAGTGCCTGGTGACCGAGACCAAGAC
AAGCGTGTCCAGGCACATCTACTTTTTCAGCGCCAGAGGCAGGATCGACCCCCTGGTGTACCTGGACGAG
TTCCTGAGGAACAGCGAGCCCGTGCTGAAGAGAGTGAACAGGACCGGCAACAGCAGCAGCAACAAGCAGG
AGTACCAGCTGCTGAAGGACAACCTGGTGCGCAGCTACAACAAGGCCCTGAAGAAGAACGCCCCCTACCC
CATCTTCGCTATCAAGAACGGCCCTAAGAGCCACATCGGCAGGCACCTGATGACCAGCTTTCTGAGCATG
AAGGGCCTGACCGAGCTGACAAACGTGGTGGGCAACTGGAGCGACAAGAGGGCCTCCGCCGTGGCCAGGA
CCACCTACACCCACCAGATCACCGCCATCCCCGACCACTACTTCGCCCTGGTGTCCAGGTACTACGCCTA
CGACCCCATCAGCAAGGAGATGATCGCCCTGAAGGACGAGACCAACCCCATCGAGGAGTGGCAGCACATC
GAGCAGCTGAAGGGCAGCGCCGAGGGCAGCATCAGATACCCCGCCTGGAACGGCATCATCAGCCAGGAGG
TGCTGGACTACCTGAGCAGCTACATCAACAGGCGGATCTGAGAATTCGATATCAAGCTTATCGATAATCA
ACCTCTGGATTACAAAATTTGTGAAAGATTGACTGGTATTCTTAACTATGTTGCTCCTTTTACGCTATGT
GGATACGCTGCTTTAATGCCTTTGTATCATGCTATTGCTTCCCGTATGGCTTTCATTTTCTCCTCCTTGT
ATAAATCCTGGTTGCTGTCTCTTTATGAGGAGTTGTGGCCCGTTGTCAGGCAACGTGGCGTGGTGTGCAC
TGTGTTTGCTGACGCAACCCCCACTGGTTGGGGCATTGCCACCACCTGTCAGCTCCTTTCCGGGACTTTC
GCTTTCCCCCTCCCTATTGCCACGGCGGAACTCATCGCCGCCTGCCTTGCCCGCTGCTGGACAGGGGCTC
GGCTGTTGGGCACTGACAATTCCGTGGTGTTGTCGGGGAAATCATCGTCCTTTCCTTGGCTGCTCGCCTA
TGTTGCCACCTGGATTCTGCGCGGGACGTCCTTCTGCTACGTCCCTTCGGCCCTCAATCCAGCGGACCTT
CCTTCCCGCGGCCTGCTGCCGGCTCTGCGGCCTCTTCCGCGTCTTCGCCTTCGCCCTCAGACGAGTCGGA
TCTCCCTTTGGGCCGCCTCCCCGCATCGATACCGAGCGCTGCTCGAGAGATCTACGGGTGGCATCCCTGT
GACCCCTCCCCAGTGCCTCTCCTGGCCCTGGAAGTTGCCACTCCAGTGCCCACCAGCCTTGTCCTAATAA
AATTAAGTTGCATCATTTTGTCTGACTAGGTGTCCTTCTATAATATTATGGGGTGGAGGGGGGTGGTATG
GAGCAAGGGGCAAGTTGGGAAGACAACCTGTAGGGCCTGCGGGGTCTATTGGGAACCAAGCTGGAGTGCA
GTGGCACAATCTTGGCTCACTGCAATCTCCGCCTCCTGGGTTCAAGCGATTCTCCTGCCTCAGCCTCCCG
AGTTGTTGGGATTCCAGGCATGCATGACCAGGCTCAGCTAATTTTTGTTTTTTTGGTAGAGACGGGGTTT
CACCATATTGGCCAGGCTGGTCTCCAACTCCTAATCTCAGGTGATCTACCCACCTTGGCCTCCCAAATTG
CTGGGATTACAGGCGTGAACCACTGCTCCCTTCCCTGTCCTTCTGATTTTGTAGGTAACCACGTGCGGAC
CGAGCGGCCGCAGGAACCCCTAGTGATGGAGTTGGCCACTCCCTCTCTGCGCGCTCGCTCGCTCACTGAG
GCCGGGCGACCAAAGGTCGCCCGACGCCCGGGCTTTGCCCGGGCGGCCTCAGTGAGCGAGCGAGCGCGCA
GCTGCCTGCAGGGGCGCCTGATGCGGTATTTTCTCCTTACGCATCTGTGCGGTATTTCACACCGCATA
[95 nt withheld, positions 4549-4643]
T
[46 nt withheld, positions 4645-4690]
C
[141 nt withheld, positions 4692-4832]
CCTTTGACGTTGGAGTCCACGTTCTTT
[37 nt withheld, positions 4860-4896]
ACTCTATCTCGGGCTATTCTTTTGATTTATAAGGGATTTTGCCGATTTCGGTCTATTGGTTAAAAAATGA
GCTGATTTAACAAAAATTTAACGCGAATTTTAACAAAATATTAACGTTTACAATTTTATGGTGCACTCTC
AGTACAATCTGCTCTGATGCCGCATAGTTAAGCCAGCCCCGACACCCGCCAACACCCGCTGACGCGCCCT
GACGGGCTTGTCTGCTCCCGGCATCCGCTTACAGACAAGCTGTGACCGTCTCCGGGAGCTGCATGTGTCA
GAGGTTTTCACCGTCATCACCGAAACGCGCGAGACGAAAGGGCCTCGTGATACGCCTATTTTTATAGGTT
AATGTCATGATAATAATGGTTTCTTAGACGTCAGGTGGCACTTTTCGGGGAAATGTGCGCGGAACCCCTA
TTTGTTTATTTTTCTAAATACATTCAAATATGTATCCGCTCATGAGACAATAACCCTGATAAATGCTTCA
ATAATATTGAAAAAGGAAGAGTATGAGTATTCAACATTTCCGTGTCGCCCTTATTCCCTTTTTTGCGGCA
TTTTGCCTTCCTGTTTTTGCTCACCCAGAAACGCTGGTGAAAGTAAAAGATGCTGAAGATCAGTTGGGTG
CACGAGTGGGTTACATCGAACTGGATCTCAACAGCGGTAAGATCCTTGAGAGTTTTCGCCCCGAAGAACG
TTTTCCAATGATGAGCACTTTTAAAGTTCTGCTATGTGGCGCGGTATTATCCCGTATTGACGCCGGGCAA
GAGCAACTCGGTCGCCGCATACACTATTCTCAGAATGACTTGGTTGAGTACTCACCAGTCACAGAAAAGC
ATCTTACGGATGGCATGACAGTAAGAGAATTATGCAGTGCTGCCATAACCATGAGTGATAACACTGCGGC
CAACTTACTTCTGACAACGATCGGAGGACCGAAGGAGCTAACCGCTTTTTTGCACAACATGGGGGATCAT
GTAACTCGCCTTGATCGTTGGGAACCGGAGCTGAATGAAGCCATACCAAACGACGAGCGTGACACCACGA
TGCCTGTAGCAATGGCAACAACGTTGCGCAAACTATTAACTGGCGAACTACTTACTCTAGCTTCCCGGCA
ACAATTAATAGACTGGATGGAGGCGGATAAAGTTGCAGGACCACTTCTGCGCTCGGCCCTTCCGGCTGGC
TGGTTTATTGCTGATAAATCTGGAGCCGGTGAGCGTGGGTCTCGCGGTATCATTGCAGCACTGGGGCCAG
ATGGTAAGCCCTCCCGTATCGTAGTTATCTACACGACGGGGAGTCAGGCAACTATGGATGAACGAAATAG
ACAGATCGCTGAGATAGGTGCCTCACTGATTAAGCATTGGTAACTGTCAGACCAAGTTTACTCATATATA
CTTTAGATTGATTTAAAACTTCATTTTTAATTTAAAAGGATCTAGGTGAAGATCCTTTTTGATAATCTCA
TGACCAAAATCCCTTAACGTGAGTTTTCGTTCCACTGAGCGTCAGACCCCGTAGAAAAGATCAAAGGATC
TTCTTGAGATCCTTTTTTTCTGCGCGTAATCTGCTGCTTGCAAACAAAAAAACCACCGCTACCAGCGGTG
GTTTGTTTGCCGGATCAAGAGCTACCAACTCTTTTTCCGAAGGTAACTGGCTTCAGCAGAGCGCAGATAC
CAAATACTGTTCTTCTAGTGTAGCCGTAGTTAGGCCACCACTTCAAGAACTCTGTAGCACCGCCTACATA
CCTCGCTCTGCTAATCCTGTTACCAGTGGCTGCTGCCAGTGGCGATAAGTCGTGTCTTACCGGGTTGGAC
TCAAGACGATAGTTACCGGATAAGGCGCAGCGGTCGGGCTGAACGGGGGGTTCGTGCACACAGCCCAGCT
TGGAGCGAACGACCTACACCGAACTGAGATACCTACAGCGTGAGCTATGAGAAAGCGCCACGCTTCCCGA
AGGGAGAAAGGCGGACAGGTATCCGGTAAGCGGCAGGGTCGGAACAGGAGAGCGCACGAGGGAGCTTCCA
GGGGGAAACGCCTGGTATCTTTATAGTCCTGTCGGGTTTCGCCACCTCTGACTTGAGCGTCGATTTTTGT
GATGCTCGTCAGGGGGGCGGAGCCTATGGAAAAACGCCAGCAACGCGGCCTTTTTACGGTTCCTGGCCTT
TTGCTGGCCTTTTGCTCACATGT
